>Addgene plasmid #51640 | ACVR1B-bio-His | depositor full sequence | sequence record 78962 | ACVR1B-bio-His sequence 7010 bps
GTCGACCTCCATCACGGCCTATAAGAGTGAGGGGGAGTCAGCGGAGTTCTCCTTCCCACTCAACCTTGGA
GAGGAAAGCCTGCAGGGAGAGTTGAGATGGAAGGCAGAGAAGGCTCCTTCTTCCCAGTCCTGGATCACCT
TCTCCCTAAAGAACCAAAAGGTGTCTGTGCAGAAGTCTACTAGCAACCCCAAGTTCCAGCTGTCCGAAAC
GCTCCCACTCACCCTTCAGATACCCCAGGTCTCCCTTCAGTTTGCTGGTTCTGGCAACCTGACCCTGACT
CTGGACAGAGGGATACTGTATCAGGAAGTGAACCTGGTGGTGATGAAAGTGACTCAGCCCGACAGCAACA
CTTTGACCTGTGAGGTGATGGGACCCACCTCACCCAAGATGAGACTGATCTTGAAGCAGGAGAATCAGGA
GGCCAGGGTCTCCAGGCAGGAGAAAGTGATTCAAGTGCAGGCCCCTGAAGCAGGGGTGTGGCAATGTCTA
CTGAGTGAAGGTGAAGAGGTCAAGATGGACTCCAAGATCCAGGTTTTATCCAAAGGGTTGAATTCCGGCA
GCCTGCACCACATCCTGGACGCCCAGAAGATGCTGTGGAACCACAGGGACAGGAACCTGCCTCCTCTGGC
CCCTCTGGGCCCCCACCACCATCACCACCATTGAGTCTAGACACGTGATTAATTAAGGATCCCCCGACCT
CGACCTCTGGCTAATAAAGGAAATTTATTTTCATTGCAATAGTGTGTTGGAATTTTTTGTGTCTCTCACT
CGGAAGGACATATGGGAGGGCAAATCATTTGGTCGAGATCCCTCGGAGATCTCTAGCTAGAGGATCGATC
CCCGCCCCGGACGAACTAAACCTGACTACGACATCTCTGCCCCTTCTTCGCGGGGCAGTGCATGTAATCC
CTTCAGTTGGTTGGTACAACTTGCCAACTGGGCCCTGTTCCACATGTGACACGGGGGGGGACCAAACACA
AAGGGGTTCTCTGACTGTAGTTGACATCCTTATAAATGGATGTGCACATTTGCCAACACTGAGTGGCTTT
CATCCTGGAGCAGACTTTGCAGTCTGTGGACTGCAACACAACATTGCCTTTATGTGTAACTCTTGGCTGA
AGCTCTTACACCAATGCTGGGGGACATGTACCTCCCAGGGGCCCAGGAAGACTACGGGAGGCTACACCAA
CGTCAATCAGAGGGGCCTGTGTAGCTACCGATAAGCGGACCCTCAAGAGGGCATTAGCAATAGTGTTTAT
AAGGCCCCCTTGTTAACCCTAAACGGGTAGCATATGCTTCCCGGGTAGTAGTATATACTATCCAGACTAA
CCCTAATTCAATAGCATATGTTACCCAACGGGAAGCATATGCTATCGAATTAGGGTTAGTAAAAGGGTCC
TAAGGAACAGCGATATCTCCCACCCCATGAGCTGTCACGGTTTTATTTACATGGGGTCAGGATTCCACGA
GGGTAGTGAACCATTTTAGTCACAAGGGCAGTGGCTGAAGATCAAGGAGCGGGCAGTGAACTCTCCTGAA
TCTTCGCCTGCTTCTTCATTCTCCTTCGTTTAGCTAATAGAATAACTGCTGAGTTGTGAACAGTAAGGTG
TATGTGAGGTGCTCGAAAACAAGGTTTCAGGTGACGCCCCCAGAATAAAATTTGGACGGGGGGTTCAGTG
GTGGCATTGTGCTATGACACCAATATAACCCTCACAAACCCCTTGGGCAATAAATACTAGTGTAGGAATG
AAACATTCTGAATATCTTTAACAATAGAAATCCATGGGGTGGGGACAAGCCGTAAAGACTGGATGTCCAT
CTCACACGAATTTATGGCTATGGGCAACACATAATCCTAGTGCAATATGATACTGGGGTTATTAAGATGT
GTCCCAGGCAGGGACCAAGACAGGTGAACCATGTTGTTACACTCTATTTGTAACAAGGGGAAAGAGAGTG
GACGCCGACAGCAGCGGACTCCACTGGTTGTCTCTAACACCCCCGAAAATTAAACGGGGCTCCACGCCAA
TGGGGCCCATAAACAAAGACAAGTGGCCACTCTTTTTTTTGAAATTGTGGAGTGGGGGCACGCGTCAGCC
CCCACACGCCGCCCTGCGGTTTTGGACTGTAAAATAAGGGTGTAATAACTTGGCTGATTGTAACCCCGCT
AACCACTGCGGTCAAACCACTTGCCCACAAAACCACTAATGGCACCCCGGGGAATACCTGCATAAGTAGG
TGGGCGGGCCAAGATAGGGGCGCGATTGCTGCGATCTGGAGGACAAATTACACACACTTGCGCCTGAGCG
CCAAGCACAGGGTTGTTGGTCCTCATATTCACGAGGTCGCTGAGAGCACGGTGGGCTAATGTTGCCATGG
GTAGCATATACTACCCAAATATCTGGATAGCATATGCTATCCTAATCTATATCTGGGTAGCATAGGCTAT
CCTAATCTATATCTGGGTAGCATATGCTATCCTAATCTATATCTGGGTAGTATATGCTATCCTAATTTAT
ATCTGGGTAGCATAGGCTATCCTAATCTATATCTGGGTAGCATATGCTATCCTAATCTATATCTGGGTAG
TATATGCTATCCTAATCTGTATCCGGGTAGCATATGCTATCCTAATAGAGATTAGGGTAGTATATGCTAT
CCTAATTTATATCTGGGTAGCATATACTACCCAAATATCTGGATAGCATATGCTATCCTAATCTATATCT
GGGTAGCATATGCTATCCTAATCTATATCTGGGTAGCATAGGCTATCCTAATCTATATCTGGGTAGCATA
TGCTATCCTAATCTATATCTGGGTAGTATATGCTATCCTAATTTATATCTGGGTAGCATAGGCTATCCTA
ATCTATATCTGGGTAGCATATGCTATCCTAATCTATATCTGGGTAGTATATGCTATCCTAATCTGTATCC
GGGTAGCATATGCTATCCTCATGATAAGCTGTCAAACATGAGAATTTTCTTGAAGACGAAAGGGCCTCGT
GATACGCCTATTTTTATAGGTTAATGTCATGATAATAATGGTTTCTTAGACGTCAGGTGGCACTTTTCGG
GGAAATGTGCGCGGAACCCCTATTTGTTTATTTTTCTAAATACATTCAAATATGTATCCGCTCATGAGAC
AATAACCCTGATAAATGCTTCAATAATATTGAAAAAGGAAGAGTATGAGTATTCAACATTTCCGTGTCGC
CCTTATTCCCTTTTTTGCGGCATTTTGCCTTCCTGTTTTTGCTCACCCAGAAACGCTGGTGAAAGTAAAA
GATGCTGAAGATCAGTTGGGTGCACGAGTGGGTTACATCGAACTGGATCTCAACAGCGGTAAGATCCTTG
AGAGTTTTCGCCCCGAAGAACGTTTTCCAATGATGAGCACTTTTAAAGTTCTGCTATGTGGCGCGGTATT
ATCCCGTGTTGACGCCGGGCAAGAGCAACTCGGTCGCCGCATACACTATTCTCAGAATGACTTGGTTGAG
TACTCACCAGTCACAGAAAAGCATCTTACGGATGGCATGACAGTAAGAGAATTATGCAGTGCTGCCATAA
CCATGAGTGATAACACTGCGGCCAACTTACTTCTGACAACGATCGGAGGACCGAAGGAGCTAACCGCTTT
TTTGCACAACATGGGGGATCATGTAACTCGCCTTGATCGTTGGGAACCGGAGCTGAATGAAGCCATACCA
AACGACGAGCGTGACACCACGATGCCTGCAGCAATGGCAACAACGTTGCGCAAACTATTAACTGGCGAAC
TACTTACTCTAGCTTCCCGGCAACAATTAATAGACTGGATGGAGGCGGATAAAGTTGCAGGACCACTTCT
GCGCTCGGCCCTTCCGGCTGGCTGGTTTATTGCTGATAAATCTGGAGCCGGTGAGCGTGGGTCTCGCGGT
ATCATTGCAGCACTGGGGCCAGATGGTAAGCCCTCCCGTATCGTAGTTATCTACACGACGGGGAGTCAGG
CAACTATGGATGAACGAAATAGACAGATCGCTGAGATAGGTGCCTCACTGATTAAGCATTGGTAACTGTC
AGACCAAGTTTACTCATATATACTTTAGATTGATTTAAAACTTCATTTTTAATTTAAAAGGATCTAGGTG
AAGATCCTTTTTGATAATCTCATGACCAAAATCCCTTAACGTGAGTTTTCGTTCCACTGAGCGTCAGACC
CCGTAGAAAAGATCAAAGGATCTTCTTGAGATCCTTTTTTTCTGCGCGTAATCTGCTGCTTGCAAACAAA
AAAACCACCGCTACCAGCGGTGGTTTGTTTGCCGGATCAAGAGCTACCAACTCTTTTTCCGAAGGTAACT
GGCTTCAGCAGAGCGCAGATACCAAATACTGTTCTTCTAGTGTAGCCGTAGTTAGGCCACCACTTCAAGA
ACTCTGTAGCACCGCCTACATACCTCGCTCTGCTAATCCTGTTACCAGTGGCTGCTGCCAGTGGCGATAA
GTCGTGTCTTACCGGGTTGGACTCAAGACGATAGTTACCGGATAAGGCGCAGCGGTCGGGCTGAACGGGG
GGTTCGTGCACACAGCCCAGCTTGGAGCGAACGACCTACACCGAACTGAGATACCTACAGCGTGAGCTAT
GAGAAAGCGCCACGCTTCCCGAAGGGAGAAAGGCGGACAGGTATCCGGTAAGCGGCAGGGTCGGAACAGG
AGAGCGCACGAGGGAGCTTCCAGGGGGAAACGCCTGGTATCTTTATAGTCCTGTCGGGTTTCGCCACCTC
TGACTTGAGCGTCGATTTTTGTGATGCTCGTCAGGGGGGCGGAGCCTATGGAAAAACGCCAGCAACGCGG
CCTTTTTACGGTTCCTGGCCTTTTGCTGGCCTTTTGCTCACATGTTCTTTCCTGCGTTATCCCCTGATTC
TGTGGATAACCGTATTACCGCCTTTGAGTGAGCTGATACCGCTCGCCGCAGCCGAACGACCGAGCGCAGC
GAGTCAGTGAGCGAGGAAGCGGAAGAGCGCCCAATACGCAAACCGCCTCTCCCCGCGCGTTGGCCGATTC
ATTAATGCAGCTGGCACGACAGGTTTCCCGACTGGAAAGCGGGCAGTGAGCGCAACGCAATTAATGTGAG
TTAGCTCACTCATTAGGCACCCCAGGCTTTACACTTTATGCTTCCGGCTCGTATGTTGTGTGGAATTGTG
AGCGGATAACAATTTCACACAGGAAACAGCTATGACCATGATTACGCCAAGCTCTAGCTAGAGGTCGACC
AATTCTCATGTTTGACAGCTTATCATCGCAGATCCGGGCAACGTTGTTGCCATTGCTGCAGGCGCAGAAC
TGGTAGGTATGGAAGATCTATACATTGAATCAATATTGGCAATTAGCCATATTAGTCATTGGTTATATAG
CATAAATCAATATTGGCTATTGGCCATTGCATACGTTGTATCTATATCATAATATGTACATTTATATTGG
CTCATGTCCAATATGACCGCCATGTTGACATTGATTATTGACTAGTTATTAATAGTAATCAATTACGGGG
TCATTAGTTCATAGCCCATATATGGAGTTCCGCGTTACATAACTTACGGTAAATGGCCCGCCTGGCTGAC
CGCCCAACGACCCCCGCCCATTGACGTCAATAATGACGTATGTTCCCATAGTAACGCCAATAGGGACTTT
CCATTGACGTCAATGGGTGGAGTATTTACGGTAAACTGCCCACTTGGCAGTACATCAAGTGTATCATATG
CCAAGTCCGCCCCCTATTGACGTCAATGACGGTAAATGGCCCGCCTGGCATTATGCCCAGTACATGACCT
TACGGGACTTTCCTACTTGGCAGTACATCTACGTATTAGTCATCGCTATTACCATGGTGATGCGGTTTTG
GCAGTACACCAATGGGCGTGGATAGCGGTTTGACTCACGGGGATTTCCAAGTCTCCACCCCATTGACGTC
AATGGGAGTTTGTTTTGGCACCAAAATCAACGGGACTTTCCAAAATGTCGTAATAACCCCGCCCCGTTGA
CGCAAATGGGCGGTAGGCGTGTACGGTGGGAGGTCTATATAAGCAGAGCTCGTTTAGTGAACCGTCAGAT
CCTCACTCTCTTCCGCATCGCTGTCTGCGAGGGCCAGCTGTTGGGCTCGCGGTTGAGGACAAACTCTTCG
CGGTCTTTCCAGTACTCTTGGATCGGAAACCCGTCGGCCTCCGAACGGTACTCCGCCACCGAGGGACCTG
AGCGAGTCCGCATCGACCGGATCGGAAAACCTCTCGAGAAAGGCGTCTAACCAGTCACAGTCGCAAGGTA
GGCTGAGCACCGTGGCGGGCGGCAGCGGGTGGCGGTCGGGGTTGTTTCTGGCGGAGGTGCTGCTGATGAT
GTAATTAAAGTAGGCGGTCTTGAGACGGCGGATGGTCGAGGTGAGGTGTGGCAGGCTTGAGATCCAGCTG
TTGGGGTGAGTACTCCCTCTCAAAAGCGGGCATTACTTCTGCGCTAAGATTGTCAGTTTCCAAAAACGAG
GAGGATTTGATATTCACCTGGCCCGATCTGGCCATACACTTGAGTGACAATGACATCCACTTTGCCTTTC
TCTCCACAGGTGTCCACTCCCAGGTCCAAGTTTAAACTGCGGCCGCCACCATGGCTGAAAGCGCTGGCGC
TTCAAGCTTCTTCCCCCTGGTGGTGCTGCTGCTGGCCGGAAGCGGCGGATCTGGACCTAGAGGCGTGCAG
GCCCTGCTGTGCGCCTGTACCAGCTGTCTCCAGGCCAACTACACCTGTGAAACCGACGGCGCCTGCATGG
TGTCCATCTTCAACCTGGACGGCATGGAACACCACGTGCGGACCTGTATCCCCAAGGTGGAGCTGGTGCC
TGCCGGCAAGCCCTTCTACTGCCTGAGCAGCGAGGACCTGAGAAACACCCACTGCTGCTACACCGACTAC
TGCAACCGGATCGACCTGAGAGTGCCCAGCGGCCACCTGAAAGAGCCCGAGCACCCCAGCATGTGGGGCC
CTGGCGCGCC
Features (pLannotate 1.2.2; 19 found; start..end, strand, type, name):
    713..768     +  polyA_signal   β-globin poly(A) signal: rabbit β-globin polyadenylation signal (Gil and Proudfoot, 1987)
   1282..2963    -  rep_origin     oriP (fragment): Epstein-Barr virus oriP replication origin (Yates et al., 2000)
   3090..3194    +  promoter       AmpR promoter: bla
   3195..4055    +  CDS            AmpR: β-lactamase; bla; confers resistance to ampicillin, carbenicillin, and related antibiotics
   4226..4814    +  rep_origin     ori: high-copy-number ColE1/pMB1/pBR322/pUC origin of replication
   4997..5089    +  CDS            lacI (fragment): lac repressor; lacI; The lac repressor binds to the lac operator to inhibit transcription in E. coli. This inhibition can be relieved by adding lactose or isopropyl-β-D-thiogalactopyranoside (IPTG).
   5102..5123    +  protein_bind   CAP binding site: CAP binding activates transcription in the presence of cAMP. E. coli catabolite activator protein
   5138..5168    +  promoter       lac promoter: promoter for the E. coli lac operon
   5176..5192    +  protein_bind   lac operator: The lac repressor binds to the lac operator to inhibit transcription in E. coli. This inhibition can be relieved by adding lactose or isopropyl-β-D-thiogalactopyranoside (IPTG). lac repressor encoded by lacI
   5262..5278    +  promoter       tet promoter (fragment): E. coli promoter for tetracycline efflux protein gene
   5288..5313    -  CDS            bla(M) (fragment): β-lactamase lacking the signal sequence; bla(M); allows cytosolic expression of β-lactamase
   5487..5866    +  enhancer       CMV enhancer: human cytomegalovirus immediate early enhancer
   5868..6067    +  promoter       CMV promoter: human cytomegalovirus (CMV) immediate early promoter
   6135..6173    +  misc_feature   Ad SA (fragment): adenovirus major late transcript splice acceptor (Friedrich and Soriano, 1991)
   6206..6415    -  CDS            PTP (fragment): TERM_ADE02 - Experimental evidence at protein level: Swiss-Prot protein existence level 1. Protein covalently bound to the viral DNA that acts as a primer for viral genomic replication by DNA strand displacement. Assembles on the viral origin of replication in an initiation complex with viral polymerase, DBP, host NFIA and host POU2F1/OCT1. During initiation, the polymerase covalently couples the first dCTP with Ser- 580 of pTP. The terminal protein stimulates the template activity over 20 fold compared to protein-free templates. Neo-synthesized viral genomes are linked to two preterminal prot
   6446..6535    +  intron         chimeric intron (fragment): chimera between introns from adenovirus and immunoglobulin heavy chain genes
   6554..6600    +  CDS            IgH signal sequence (fragment): signal sequence from the mouse immunoglobulin heavy chain variable region
   6631..7002    +  CDS            ACVR1B (fragment): ACV1B_HUMAN - Also known as ACVRLK4, ALK4. Experimental evidence at protein level: Swiss-Prot protein existence level 1. Transmembrane serine/threonine kinase activin type-1 receptor forming an activin receptor complex with activin receptor type-2 (ACVR2A or ACVR2B). Transduces the activin signal from the cell surface to the cytoplasm and is thus regulating a many physiological and pathological processes including neuronal differentiation and neuronal survival, hair follicle development and cycling, FSH production by the pituitary gland, wound healing, extracellular matrix production, immunosu
   7003..553     +  CDS            Cd4 (fragment) (across the origin): CD4_RAT - Experimental evidence at protein level: Swiss-Prot protein existence level 1. Integral membrane glycoprotein that plays an essential role in the immune response and serves multiple functions in responses against both external and internal offenses. In T-cells, functions primarily as a coreceptor for MHC class II molecule:peptide complex. The antigens presented by class II peptides are derived from extracellular proteins while class I peptides are derived from cytosolic proteins. Interacts simultaneously with the T-cell receptor (TCR) and the MHC class II presented by antigen presenti
