[The description below was written by a language model from this plasmid's Addgene catalogue record and pLannotate feature annotations shown in this document.]
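Description:
ACVR1B-bio-His is a mammalian expression plasmid built on the pTT3 backbone that produces the extracellular domain of human activin receptor type 1B (ACVR1B, also called ALK4) as a soluble, secreted, tagged protein. It is maintained in E. coli through a high-copy ColE1/pUC-type origin and an ampicillin resistance gene. A fragment of the Epstein-Barr virus oriP is also present, an element that allows episomal retention in cells expressing EBNA1 and is typical of vectors designed for transient expression. Remnants of lac regulatory sequences in the backbone appear to be cloning vestiges with no role in the design.

Expression is driven by the CMV immediate early enhancer and promoter. These are followed by adenovirus-derived leader and splice sequences and a chimeric intron fragment, which generally improve transcript processing, and the unit ends in a rabbit β-globin polyadenylation signal. The chemically synthesised ACVR1B ectodomain, about 390 bp, sits between retained NotI and AscI sites. The annotation detects a short fragment resembling a mouse immunoglobulin heavy chain signal sequence just upstream of the insert, although the catalogue entry describes the insert as the receptor precursor ectodomain. The insert is fused in frame at its C terminus to backbone-encoded rat CD4 domains 3 and 4, which run across the numbering origin of the circular sequence. According to the catalogue, these are followed by an enzymatic biotinylation sequence, a linker and a His tag; these short elements are not individually annotated in the feature table.

The His tag permits purification, and the biotinylation sequence allows oriented capture on streptavidin. This fits the associated work, in which a platelet receptor ectodomain microarray was used to screen for extracellular receptor-ligand interactions.
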