Addgene plasmid #51640: ACVR1B-bio-His
Purpose: Expresses full-length Activin receptor type 1B precursor ectodomain in mammalian cells. C-terminal rat Cd4d3+4 tag, biotinylation sequence and His tag.
Depositing lab: Gavin Wright. Depositing organization: Wellcome Sanger Institute. Publication: A human platelet receptor protein microarray identifies FcepsilonR1alpha as an activating PEAR1 ligand. Sun Y, Vandenbriele C, Kauskot A, Verhamme P, Hoylaerts MF, Wright GJ. Mol Cell Proteomics. 2015 Feb 23. pii: mcp.M114.046946. 10.1074/mcp.M114.046946 PubMed 25713122.
Backbone
  Vector backbone: pTT3
  Backbone manufacturer: Yves Durocher, NRC
  Backbone size w/o insert (bp): 6618
  Total vector size (bp): 7010
  Modifications to backbone: Rat CD4 d3+4, enzymatic biotinylation sequence, linker and His tag (CD4d3+4-BioLHis).
  Vector type: Mammalian Expression
Growth in bacteria
  Bacterial resistance: Ampicillin, 100 μg/mL
  Growth temperature: 37°C
  Growth strain: Top10
  Copy number: High Copy
Gene/Insert
  Gene/Insert name: ACVR1B
  Species: H. sapiens (human)
  Insert size (bp): 392
  Entrez Gene: ACVR1B (a.k.a. ACTRIB, ACVRLK4, ALK4, SKR2)
  Promoter: CMV
  Tag / fusion protein: rat CD4 d3+4 (C terminal on backbone); enzymatic biotinylation sequence (C terminal on backbone); His tag (C terminal on backbone)
  Cloning method: Restriction Enzyme; 5′ cloning site NotI (not destroyed); 3′ cloning site AscI (not destroyed)
  Sequencing primers: 5′ CMV-fwd
Resource information
  A portion of this plasmid was derived from a plasmid made by: Insert was chemically synthesised.
Terms and licenses: Academic/Nonprofit Terms; Industry Terms: Not Available to Industry
Depositor comments: Article ref 5
How to cite: ACVR1B-bio-His was a gift from Gavin Wright (Addgene plasmid # 51640 ; http://n2t.net/addgene:51640 ; RRID:Addgene_51640)
