>Addgene plasmid #51640 | ACVR1B-bio-His | addgene partial sequence | sequence record 93984 | pMT2-F 5'-TTGCCTTTCTCTCCACAGGT-3'
GCGGCCGCCACCATGGCTGAAAGCGCTGGCGCTTCAAGCTTCTTCCCCCTGGTGGTGCTGCTGCTGGCCG
GAAGCGGCGGATCTGGACCTAGAGGCGTGCAGGCCCTGCTGTGCGCCTGTACCAGCTGTCTCCAGGCCAA
CTACACCTGTGAAACCGACGGCGCCTGCATGGTGTCCATCTTCAACCTGGACGGCATGGAACACCACGTG
CGGACCTGTATCCCCAAGGTGGAGCTGGTGCCTGCCGGCAAGCCCTTCTACTGCCTGAGCAGCGAGGACC
TGAGAAACACCCACTGCTGCTACACCGACTACTGCAACCGGATCGACCTGAGAGTGCCCAGCGGCCACCT
GAAAGAGCCCGAGCACCCCAGCATGTGGGGCCCTGGCGCGCCGTCGACCTCCATCACGGCCTATAAGAGT
GAGGGGGAGTCAGCGGAGTTCTCCTTCCCACTCAACCTTGGAGAGGAAAGCCTGCAGGGAGAGTTGAGAT
GGAAGGCAGAGAAGGCTCCTTCTTCCCAGTCCTGGATCACCTTCTCCCTAAAGAACCAAAAGGTGTCTGT
GCAGAAGTCTACTAGCAACCCCAAGTTCCAGCTGTCCGAAACGCTCCCACTCACCCTTCAGATACCCCAG
GTCTCCCTTCAGTTTGCTGGTTCTGGCAACCTGACCCTGACTCTGGACAGAGGGATACTGTATCAGGAAG
TGAACCTGGTGGTGATGAAAGTGACTCAGCCCGACAGCAACACTTTGACCTGTGAGGTGATGGGACCCAC
CTCACCCAAGATGAGACTGATCTTGAAGCAGGAGAATCAGGAGGCCAGGGTCTCCAGGCAGGA
