>Addgene plasmid #51640 | ACVR1B-bio-His | addgene partial sequence | sequence record 94258 | rb_glob_PA_term-R 5'-CCCATATGTCCTTCCGAGTG-3'
ATAAATTTCCTTTATTAGCCAGAGGTCGAGGTCGGGGGATCCTTAATTAATCACGTGTCTAGACTCAATG
GTGGTGATGGTGGTGGGGGCCCAGAGGGGCCAGAGGAGGCAGGTTCCTGTCCCTGTGGTTCCACAGCATC
TTCTGGGCGTCCAGGATGTGGTGCAGGCTGCCGGAATTCAACCCTTTGGATAAAACCTGGATCTTGGAGT
CCATCTTGACCTCTTCACCTTCACTCAGTAGACATTGCCACACCCCTGCTTCAGGGGCCTGCACTTGAAT
CACTTTCTCCTGCCTGGAGACCCTGGCCTCCTGATTCTCCTGCTTCAAGATCAGTCTCATCTTGGGTGAG
GTGGGTCCCATCACCTCACAGGTCAAAGTGTTGCTGTCGGGCTGAGTCACTTTCATCACCACCAGGTTCA
CTTCCTGATACAGTATCCCTCTGTCCAGAGTCAGGGTCAGGTTGCCAGAACCAGCAAACTGAAGGGAGAC
CTGGGGTATCTGAAGGGTGAGTGGGAGCGTTTCGGACAGCTGGAACTTGGGGTTGCTAGTAGACTTCTGC
ACAGACACCTTTTGGTTCTTTAGGGAGAAGGTGATCCAGGACTGGGAAGAAGGAGCCTTCTCTGCCTTCC
ATCTCAACTCTCCCTGCAGGCTTTCCTCTCCAAGGTTGAGTGGGAAGGAGAACTCCGCTGACTCCCCCTC
ACTCTTATAGGCCGTGATGGAGGTCGACGGCGCGCCAGGGCCCCACATGCTGGGGTGCTCGGGCTCTTTC
AGGTGGCCGCTGGGCACTCTCAGGTCGATCCGGTTGCAGTAGTCGGTGTAGCAGCAGTGGGTGTTTCTCA
GGTCCTCGCTGCTCAGGCAGTA
